>Addgene plasmid #19967 | pcDNA-D2s-L-V1 | addgene partial sequence | sequence record 25692 | 19967 with CMV-F
AGCTCTCTGGCTAACTAGAGAANCCACTGCTTACTGGCTTATCGAAATTAATACGACTCACTATAGGGAG
ACCCAAGCTTGGTACCATGAAGACGATCATCGCCCTGAGCTACATCTTCTGCCTGGTGTTCGCCGACTAC
AAGGACGATGATGACGCCATGGATCCACTGAATCTGTCCTGGTATGATGATGATCTGGAGAGGCAGAACT
GGAGCCGGCCCTTCAACGGGTCAGACGGGAAGGCGGACAGACCCCACTACAACTACTATGCCACACTGCT
CACCCTGCTCATCGCTGTCATCGTCTTCGGCAACGTGCTGGTGTGCATGGCTGTGTCCCGCGAGAAGGCG
CTGCAGACCACCACCAACTACCTGATCGTCAGCCTCGCAGTGGCCGACCTCCTCGTCGCCACACTGGTCA
TGCCCTGGGTTGTCTACCTGGAGGTGGTAGGTGAGTGGAAATTCAGCAGGATTCACTGTGACATCTTCGT
CACTCTGGACGTCATGATGTGCACGGCGAGCATCCTGAACTTGTGTGCCATCAGCATCGACAGGTACACA
GCTGTGGCCATGCCCATGCTGTACAATACGCGCT
