>Addgene plasmid #19967 | pcDNA-D2s-L-V1 | addgene partial sequence | sequence record 25693 | 19967 with SP6
TTGTGGCTGTTTGTAGTTTGTACTCCAGCTTGTGCCCCAGGATGNNNNCNNNNCNTCCTTGAAGTCGATG
CCCTTCAGCTCGATGCGGTTCACCAGGGTGTCGCCCTCGAACTTCACCTCGGCGCGGGTCTTGTAGTTGC
CGTCGTCCTTGAAGAAGATGGTGCGCTCCTGGACGTAGCCTTCGGGCATGGCGGACTTGAAGAAGTCGTG
CTGCTTCATGTGGTCGGGGTAGCGGGCGAAGCACTGCAGGCCGTAGCCCAGGGTGGTCACGAGGGTGGGC
CAGGGCACGGGCAGCTTGCCGGTGGTGCAGATCAGCTTCAGGGTCAGCTTGCCGTAGGTGGCATCGCCCT
CGCCCTCGCCGGACACGCTGAACTTGTGGCCGTTTACGTCGCCGTCCAGCTCGACCAGGATGGGCACCAC
CCCGGTGAACAGCTCCTCGCCCTTGCTCACCATGGTGGCGACCGGGCCCGCGGTACCGTCGACTGCAGAA
TTCGAAGCTTGAGCTCGAGATCTGAGTCCGGTAGCGCAGTGGAGGATCTTCAGGAAGGCCTTGCGGAACT
CAATGTTGAAGGTGGTGTAGATGATGGGGTTCACGGCGCTGTTGACATAGCCCAGCCACGNNNNNGCGCT
GTACAGGACAGGCGGGATGTTGCAGTCACAGTGTATGTTTCAGGATGTGTGTGATGAAGAANGGCAGCCA
GCANATGATGAACACGCC
