[The description below was written by a language model from this plasmid's Addgene catalogue record.]
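Description:
pcDNA-D2s-L-V1 is a mammalian expression plasmid built on the Invitrogen pcDNA3.1 backbone (about 5.5 kb without insert). It is propagated in E. coli as a high-copy plasmid under ampicillin selection. It also carries a neomycin resistance marker, so transfected mammalian cells can be selected with G418, for example to derive stable lines. The record does not list the promoter. pcDNA3.1 vectors normally drive the insert from the CMV immediate-early promoter, and the T7 primer site listed as the 5′ sequencing primer is consistent with that backbone family.

The insert of roughly 1.86 kb encodes the short splice variant of the human dopamine D2 receptor (DRD2, D2s). It has a Flag epitope at the N terminus and the N-terminal fragment of Venus, a yellow fluorescent protein derived from Aequorea victoria GFP, fused to the C terminus. The "L" in the name probably denotes a linker between the receptor and the Venus fragment, but the record does not say so. The insert's 3′ end was cloned at an XbaI site that remains intact.

A split Venus fragment is not fluorescent by itself. In bimolecular fluorescence complementation, it regains fluorescence only when brought close to a complementary C-terminal Venus fragment carried on a partner protein. The associated publication concerns higher-order oligomerisation of D2 receptors at physiological expression levels, so this construct fits use as one half of such a complementation pair for detecting receptor–receptor proximity in living cells. The Flag tag offers a way to detect the receptor or check its expression.
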