Addgene plasmid #19967: pcDNA-D2s-L-V1
Depositing lab: Jonathan Javitch. Depositing organization: Columbia University. Publication: Dopamine D2 receptors form higher order oligomers at physiological expression levels. Guo W, Urizar E, Kralikova M, Mobarec JC, Shi L, Filizola M, Javitch JA. EMBO J. 2008 Sep 3. 27(17):2293-304. 10.1038/emboj.2008.153 PubMed 18668123.
Backbone
  Vector backbone: pcDNA3.1
  Backbone manufacturer: Invitrogen
  Backbone size w/o insert (bp): 5500
  Vector type: Mammalian Expression
  Selectable markers: Neomycin (select with G418)
Growth in bacteria
  Bacterial resistance: Ampicillin, 100 μg/mL
  Growth temperature: 37°C
  Growth strain: DH5alpha
  Copy number: High Copy
Gene/Insert
  Gene/Insert name: D2 short variant-N terminal Venus (alt name: D2R; D2DR; DRD2)
  Species: H. sapiens (human); Aequorea Victoria
  Insert size (bp): 1857
  Entrez Gene: DRD2 (a.k.a. D2DR, D2R)
  Tag / fusion protein: Flag (N terminal on insert); N terminal Venus (C terminal on insert)
  Cloning method: Restriction Enzyme; 3′ cloning site XbaI (not destroyed)
  Sequencing primers: 5′ T7; 3′ SP6
Terms and licenses: Academic/Nonprofit Terms; Industry Terms: Not Available to Industry
How to cite: pcDNA-D2s-L-V1 was a gift from Jonathan Javitch (Addgene plasmid # 19967 ; http://n2t.net/addgene:19967 ; RRID:Addgene_19967)
